>Addgene plasmid #156614 | pD649-HAsp-CEACAM7-Fc(DAPA)-AviTag-6xHis | depositor full sequence | sequence record 302337 | Full Sequence
TTTCAATATTATTGAAGCATTTATCAGGGTTATTGTCTCATGAGCGGATACATATTTGAATGTATTTAGA
AAAATAAACAAATAGGGGTCAGTGTTACAACCAATTAACCAATTCTGAACATTATCGCGAGCCCATTTAT
ACCTGAATATGGCTCATAACACCCCTTGCTCATGACCAAAATCCCTTAACGTGAGTTACGCGCGCGTCGT
TCCACTGAGCGTCAGACCCCGTAGAAAAGATCAAAGGATCTTCTTGAGATCCTTTTTTTCTGCGCGTAAT
CTGCTGCTTGCAAACAAAAAAACCACCGCTACCAGCGGTGGTTTGTTTGCCGGATCAAGAGCTACCAACT
CTTTTTCCGAAGGTAACTGGCTTCAGCAGAGCGCAGATACCAAATACTGTTCTTCTAGTGTAGCCGTAGT
TAGCCCACCACTTCAAGAACTCTGTAGCACCGCCTACATACCTCGCTCTGCTAATCCTGTTACCAGTGGC
TGCTGCCAGTGGCGATAAGTCGTGTCTTACCGGGTTGGACTCAAGACGATAGTTACCGGATAAGGCGCAG
CGGTCGGGCTGAACGGGGGGTTCGTGCACACAGCCCAGCTTGGAGCGAACGACCTACACCGAACTGAGAT
ACCTACAGCGTGAGCTATGAGAAAGCGCCACGCTTCCCGAAGGGAGAAAGGCGGACAGGTATCCGGTAAG
CGGCAGGGTCGGAACAGGAGAGCGCACGAGGGAGCTTCCAGGGGGAAACGCCTGGTATCTTTATAGTCCT
GTCGGGTTTCGCCACCTCTGACTTGAGCGTCGATTTTTGTGATGCTCGTCAGGGGGGCGGAGCCTATGGA
AAAACGCCAGCAACGCGGCCTTTTTACGGTTCCTGGCCTTTTGCTGGCCTTTTGCTCACATGTTCTTTCC
TGCGTTATCCCCTGATTCTGTGGATAACCGTATTACCGCCTTTGAGTGAGCTGATACCGCTCGCCGCAGC
CGAACGACCGAGCGCAGCGAGTCAGTGAGCGAGGAAGCGGAAGGCGAGAGTAGGGAACTGCCAGGCATCA
AACTAAGCAGAAGGCCCCTGACGGATGGCCTTTTTGCGTTTCTACAAACTCTTTCTGTGTTGTAAAACGA
CGGCCAGTCTTAAGCTCGGGCCCCCTGGGCGGTTCTGATAACGAGTAATCGTTAATCCGCAAATAACGTA
AAAACCCGCTTCGGCGGGTTTTTTTATGGGGGGAGTTTAGGGAAAGAGCATTTGTCAGAATATTTAAGGG
CGCCTGTCACTTTGCTTGATATATGAGAATTATTTAACCTTATAAATGAGAAAAAAGCAACGCACTTTAA
ATAAGATACGTTGCTTTTTCGATTGATGAACACCTATAATTAAACTATTCATCTATTATTTATGATTTTT
TGTATATACAATATTTCTAGTTTGTTAAAGAGAATTAAGAAAATAAATCTCGAAAATAATAAAGGGAAAA
TCAGTTTTTGATATCAAAATTATACATGTCAACGATAATACAAAATATAATACAAACTATAAGATGTTAT
CAGTATTTATTATCATTTAGAATAAATTTTGTGTCGCCCTTAATTGTGAGCGGATAACAATTACGAGCTT
CATGCACAGTGGCGTTGACTCAATATTGGCCATTAGCCATATTATTCATTGGTTATATAGCATAAATCAA
TATTGGCTATTGGCCATTGCATACGTTGTATCTATATCATAATATGTACATTTATATTGGCTCATGTCCA
ATATGACCGCCATGTTGGCATTGATTATTGACTAGTTATTAATAGTAATCAATTACGGGGTCATTAGTTC
ATAGCCCATATATGGAGTTCCGCGTTACATAACTTACGGTAAATGGCCCGCCTGGCTGACCGCCCAACGA
CCCCCGCCCATTGACGTCAATAATGACGTATGTTCCCATAGTAACGCCAATAGGGACTTTCCATTGACGT
CAATGGGTGGAGTATTTACGGTAAACTGCCCACTTGGCAGTACATCAAGTGTATCATATGCCAAGTACGC
CCCCTATTGACGTCAATGACGGTAAATGGCCCGCCTGGCATTATGCCCAGTACATGACCTTATGGGACTT
TCCTACTTGGCAGTACATCTACGTATTAGTCATCGCTATTACCATGGTGATGCGGTTTTGGCAGTACATC
AATGGGCGTGGATAGCGGTTTGACTCACGGGGATTTCCAAGTCTCCACCCCATTGACGTCAATGGGAGTT
TGTTTTGGCACCAAAATCAACGGGACTTTCCAAAATGTCGTAACAACTCCGCCCCATTGACGCAAATGGG
CGGTAGGCGTGTACGGTGGGAGGTCTATATAAGCAGAGCTCGTTTAGTGAACCGTCAGATCGCCTGGAGA
CGCCATCCACGCTGTTTTGACCTCCATAGAAGACACCGGGACCGATCCAGCCTCCGCGGCCGGGAACGGT
GCATTGGAACGCGGATTCCCCGTGCCAAGAGTGACGTAAGTACCGCCTATAGAGTCTATAGGCCCACCCC
CTTGGCTTCGTTAGAACGCGGCTACAATTAATACATAACCTTATGTATCATACACATACGATTTAGGTGA
CACTATAGAATAACATCCACTTTGCCTTTCTCTCCACAGGTGTCCACTCCCAGGTCCAACTGCACCTCGG
TTCTATCGAAAACGCGCCTGCTAGCGCCACCATGAAGACCATCATTGCCCTGAGCTACATCTTCTGCCTG
GTGTTCGCTGCGGCCGCCACAAATATCGACGTGGTGCCCTTTAACGTGGCCGAGGGAAAAGAGGTGCTGC
TGGTCGTCCACAACGAGAGCCAGAACCTGTACGGCTACAACTGGTACAAGGGCGAGAGAGTGCACGCCAA
CTACCGGATCATCGGCTACGTGAAGAACATCAGCCAAGAGAACGCCCCTGGACCTGCTCACAACGGCAGA
GAGACAATCTACCCTAACGGCACCCTGCTGATCCAGAACGTGACACACAACGACGCCGGCTTCTACACCC
TGCACGTGATCAAAGAGAACCTGGTCAACGAGGAAGTGACCCGGCAGTTCTACGTGTTCAGCGAGCCTCC
TAAGCCTAGCATCACCAGCAACAACTTCAACCCCGTGGAAAACAAGGACATCGTGGTGCTGACCTGCCAG
CCTGAGACACAGAACACCACCTACCTTTGGTGGGTCAACAACCAGAGCCTGCTGGTGTCTCCTAGACTGC
TGCTGAGCACCGACAACAGAACACTGGTCCTGCTGAGCGCCACCAAGAACGATATCGGCCCCTACGAGTG
CGAGATCCAGAATCCAGTGGGCGCCAGCAGATCCGATCCTGTGACACTGAACGTCCGCTACGAGAGCGTT
GGCGCGCCGGGCGGCGACAAGACCCACACCTGCCCCCCCTGCCCAGCTCCAGAACTGCTGGGAGGGCCTT
CCGTGTTCCTGTTCCCCCCCAAGCCCAAGGACACCCTGATGATCAGCAGGACCCCCGAGGTGACCTGCGT
GGTGGTGGCCGTGTCCCACGAGGACCCAGAGGTGAAGTTCAACTGGTACGTGGACGGCGTGGAGGTGCAC
AACGCCAAGACCAAGCCCAGAGAGGAGCAGTACAACAGCACCTACAGGGTGGTGTCCGTGCTGACCGTGC
TGCACCAGGACTGGCTGAACGGCAAAGAATACAAGTGCAAAGTCTCCAACAAGGCCCTGGCTGCCCCAAT
CGAAAAGACAATCAGCAAGGCCAAGGGCCAGCCACGGGAGCCCCAGGTGTACACCCTGCCCCCCAGCCGG
GAGGAGATGACCAAGAACCAGGTGTCCCTGACCTGTCTGGTGAAGGGCTTCTACCCCAGCGATATCGCCG
TGGAGTGGGAGAGCAACGGCCAGCCCGAGAACAACTACAAGACCACCCCCCCAGTGCTGGACAGCGACGG
CAGCTTCTTCCTGTACAGCAAGCTGACCGTGGACAAGTCCAGGTGGCAGCAGGGCAACGTGTTCAGCTGC
AGCGTGATGCACGAGGCCCTGCACAACCACTACACCCAGAAGTCCCTGAGCCTGAGCCCCGGCGGCAGCG
GTCTTAATGATATTTTCGAGGCTCAGAAGATTGAGTGGCATGAACACCACCACCATCACCACTAAGGCCG
GCCTGTAGTCACTGGCACAACGCGTTACCCGGTAAGCCAATCGGGTATACACGGTCGTCATACTGCAGAC
AGGGTTCTTCTACTTTGCAAGATAGTCTTGAGTAGTAAAATAAATAGATAGAGAAAATCAGCCTCGACTG
TGCCTTCTAGTTGCCAGCCATCTGTTGTTTGCCCCTCCCCCGTGCCTTCCTTGACCCTGGAAGGTGCCAC
TCCCACTGTCCTTTCCTAATAAAATGAGGAAATTGCATCACAACACTCAACCCTATCTCGGTCTATTCTT
TTGATTTATAAGGGATTTTGCCGATTTCGGCCTATTGGTTAAAAAATGAGCTGATTTAACAAAAATTTAA
CGCGAATTAATTCTGTGGAATGTGTGTCAGTTAGGGTGTGGAAAGTCCCCAGGCTCCCCAGCAGGCAGAA
GTATGCAAAGCATGCATCTCAATTAGTCAGCAACCAGGTGTGGAAAGTCCCCAGGCTCCCCAGCAGGCAG
AAGTATGCAAAGCATGCATCTCAATTAGTCAGCAACCATAGTCCCGCCCCTAACTCCGCCCATCCCGCCC
CTAACTCCGCCCAGTTCCGCCCATTCTCCGCCCCATGGCTGACTAATTTTTTTTATTTATGCAGAGGCCG
AGGCCGCCTCTGCCTCTGAGCTATTCCAGAAGTAGTGAGGAGGCTTTTTTGGAGGCCTAGGCTTTTGCAA
AAAGCTCCCGGGAGCTTGTATATCCATTTTCGGATCTGATCAGCACGTGTTGACAATTAATCATCGGCAT
AGTATATCGGCATAGTATAATACGACAAGGTGAGGAACTAAACCATGACCGAGTACAAGCCCACGGTGCG
CCTCGCCACCCGCGACGACGTCCCCAGGGCCGTACGCACCCTCGCCGCCGCGTTCGCCGACTACCCCGCC
ACGCGCCACACCGTCGATCCGGACCGCCACATCGAGCGGGTCACCGAGCTGCAAGAACTCTTCCTCACGC
GCGTCGGGCTCGACATCGGCAAGGTGTGGGTCGCGGACGACGGCGCCGCGGTGGCGGTCTGGACCACGCC
GGAGAGCGTCGAAGCGGGGGCGGTGTTCGCCGAGATCGGCCCGCGCATGGCCGAGTTGAGCGGTTCCCGG
CTGGCCGCGCAGCAACAGATGGAAGGCCTCCTGGCGCCGCACCGGCCCAAGGAGCCCGCGTGGTTCCTGG
CCACCGTCGGCGTCTCGCCCGACCACCAGGGCAAGGGTCTGGGCAGCGCCGTCGTGCTCCCCGGAGTGGA
GGCGGCCGAGCGCGCCGGGGTGCCCGCCTTCCTGGAGACATCCGCGCCCCGCAACCTCCCCTTCTACGAG
CGGCTCGGCTTCACCGTCACCGCCGACGTCGAGGTGCCCGAAGGACCGCGCACCTGGTGCATGACCCGCA
AGCCCGGTGCCTGACACGTGCTACGAGATTTCGATTCCACCGCCGCCTTCTATGAAAGGTTGGGCTTCGG
AATCGTTTTCCGGGACGCCGGCTGGATGATCCTCCAGCGCGGGGATCTCATGCTGGAGTTCTTCGCCCAC
CCCAACTTGTTTATTGCAGCTTATAATGGTTACAAATAAAGCAATAGCATCACAAATTTCACAAATAAAG
CATTTTTTTCACTGCATTCTAGTTGTGGTTTGTCCAAACTCATCAATGTATCTTATCATGTCTGTATACC
GTCGACCTCTAGCTAGAGCTTGGCGTAATCATGGTCATTACCAATGCTTAATCAGTGAGGCACCTATCTC
AGCGATCTGTCTATTTCGTTCATCCATAGTTGCCTGACTCCCCGTCGTGTAGATAACTACGATACGGGAG
GGCTTACCATCTGGCCCCAGCGCTGCGATGATACCGCGAGAACCACGCTCACCGGCTCCGGATTTATCAG
CAATAAACCAGCCAGCCGGAAGGGCCGAGCGCAGAAGTGGTCCTGCAACTTTATCCGCCTCCATCCAGTC
TATTAATTGTTGCCGGGAAGCTAGAGTAAGTAGTTCGCCAGTTAATAGTTTGCGCAACGTTGTTGCCATC
GCTACAGGCATCGTGGTGTCACGCTCGTCGTTTGGTATGGCTTCATTCAGCTCCGGTTCCCAACGATCAA
GGCGAGTTACATGATCCCCCATGTTGTGCAAAAAAGCGGTTAGCTCCTTCGGTCCTCCGATCGTTGTCAG
AAGTAAGTTGGCCGCAGTGTTATCACTCATGGTTATGGCAGCACTGCATAATTCTCTTACTGTCATGCCA
TCCGTAAGATGCTTTTCTGTGACTGGTGAGTACTCAACCAAGTCATTCTGAGAATAGTGTATGCGGCGAC
CGAGTTGCTCTTGCCCGGCGTCAATACGGGATAATACCGCGCCACATAGCAGAACTTTAAAAGTGCTCAT
CATTGGAAAACGTTCTTCGGGGCGAAAACTCTCAAGGATCTTACCGCTGTTGAGATCCAGTTCGATGTAA
CCCACTCGTGCACCCAACTGATCTTCAGCATCTTTTACTTTCACCAGCGTTTCTGGGTGAGCAAAAACAG
GAAGGCAAAATGCCGCAAAAAAGGGAATAAGGGCGACACGGAAATGTTGAATACTCATATTCTTCCTT
Features (pLannotate 1.2.2; 21 found; start..end, strand, type, name):
    119..143     -  CDS            KanR (fragment): aminoglycoside phosphotransferase; aph(3')-Ia; confers resistance to kanamycin
    254..842     +  rep_origin     ori: high-copy-number ColE1/pMB1/pBR322/pUC origin of replication
   1067..1084    +  terminator     rrnB T2 terminator (fragment): transcription terminator T2 from the E. coli rrnB gene
   1109..1128    -  CDS            lacZα (fragment): LacZα fragment of β-galactosidase; lacZ fragment
   1584..1600    +  protein_bind   lac operator: The lac repressor binds to the lac operator to inhibit transcription in E. coli. This inhibition can be relieved by adding lactose or isopropyl-β-D-thiogalactopyranoside (IPTG). lac repressor encoded by lacI
   1843..2146    +  enhancer       CMV enhancer: human cytomegalovirus immediate early enhancer
   2147..2350    +  promoter       CMV promoter: human cytomegalovirus (CMV) immediate early promoter
   2486..2529    +  intron         CMV intron (fragment): modified intron A from human cytomegalovirus
   2581..2599    +  promoter       SP6 promoter: promoter for bacteriophage SP6 RNA polymerase
   2603..2640    +  CDS            IgH signal sequence (fragment): signal sequence from the mouse immunoglobulin heavy chain variable region
   2740..3378    +  CDS            CEACAM7 (fragment): CEAM7_HUMAN - Also known as CGM2. Experimental evidence at protein level: Swiss-Prot protein existence level 1. From Homo sapiens (Human).
   3376..4053    +  CDS            IGHG1 (fragment): IGHG1_HUMAN - Experimental evidence at protein level: Swiss-Prot protein existence level 1. Constant region of immunoglobulin heavy chains. Immunoglobulins, also known as antibodies, are membrane-bound or secreted glycoproteins produced by B lymphocytes. In the recognition phase of humoral immunity, the membrane-bound immunoglobulins serve as receptors which, upon binding of a specific antigen, trigger the clonal expansion and differentiation of B lymphocytes into immunoglobulins- secreting plasma cells. Secreted immunoglobulins mediate the effector phase of humoral immunity, which results in
   4268..4379    +  polyA_signal   bGH poly(A) signal: bovine growth hormone polyadenylation signal
   4380..4488    +  rep_origin     f1 ori (fragment): f1 bacteriophage origin of replication; arrow indicates direction of (+) strand synthesis
   4502..4831    +  promoter       SV40 promoter: SV40 enhancer and early promoter
   4879..4926    +  promoter       EM7 promoter: synthetic bacterial promoter&nbsp
   4945..5544    +  CDS            PuroR (fragment): puromycin N-acetyltransferase; pac from Streptomyces; confers resistance to puromycin
   5554..5679    +  CDS            ble (fragment): BLE_KLEPN - Experimental evidence at protein level: Swiss-Prot protein existence level 1. Binding protein with a strong affinity to the bleomycin family of antibiotics. Binds to CL990; an antimitotic-antibiotic compound. From Klebsiella pneumoniae.
   5674..5795    +  polyA_signal   SV40 poly(A) signal: SV40 polyadenylation signal
   5848..6708    -  CDS            AmpR: β-lactamase; bla; confers resistance to ampicillin, carbenicillin, and related antibiotics
   6711..89      -  promoter       AmpR promoter (fragment) (across the origin): bla
