[The description below was written by a language model from this plasmid's Addgene catalogue record and pLannotate feature annotations shown in this document.]
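Description:
pD649-HAsp-CEACAM7-Fc(DAPA)-AviTag-6xHis is a mammalian expression plasmid built on the pD649 backbone for producing the extracellular domain of human CEACAM7 (also known as CGM2) as a secreted Fc fusion protein. It is propagated in E. coli as a high-copy plasmid through a ColE1/pUC-type origin and selected with ampicillin via a complete β-lactamase gene. The annotation also shows an SV40 early promoter/EM7 promoter cassette driving a puromycin N-acetyltransferase coding sequence followed by an SV40 poly(A) signal, which could support puromycin selection in mammalian cells. The short KanR, lacZα, ble and f1 ori matches are only fragments and appear to be backbone remnants.

The expression unit consists of the CMV enhancer and immediate early promoter, a fragment of CMV intron A, and an SP6 promoter just upstream of the open reading frame, which can also serve for in vitro transcription or as a sequencing primer site. The coding region begins with a signal peptide that directs the product into the secretory pathway. The plasmid name calls it "HAsp", while the automated annotation matches part of it to a mouse IgH signal sequence. This is followed by the CEACAM7 ectodomain, cloned between retained NotI and AscI sites. It is fused in frame to a human IgG1 Fc carrying the D265A and P329A (DAPA) substitutions, which are generally used to reduce Fc effector interactions. A C-terminal AviTag allows site-specific biotinylation by BirA, and a 6xHis tag allows metal-affinity purification; these tags are listed in the catalogue but not individually annotated. A bGH poly(A) signal terminates the transcript.

The plasmid belongs to a collection made for mapping human immunoglobulin-superfamily cell-surface protein interactions. The depositor notes that some members may carry an IS4-like transposase insertion upstream of the CMV promoter; none is annotated here.
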