Addgene plasmid #156614: pD649-HAsp-CEACAM7-Fc(DAPA)-AviTag-6xHis
Purpose: Mammalian expression of cell-surface protein extracellular domain fused to Fc(DAPA)-Avi-6xHis. Protein is secreted from cells.
Depositing lab: Chris Garcia. Depositing organization: Stanford University. Publication: A Human IgSF Cell-Surface Interactome Reveals a Complex Network of Protein-Protein Interactions. Wojtowicz WM, Vielmetter J, Fernandes RA, Siepe DH, Eastman CL, Chisholm GB, Cox S, Klock H, Anderson PW, Rue SM, Miller JJ, Glaser SM, Bragstad ML, Vance J, Lam AW, Lesley SA, Zinn K, Garcia KC. Cell. 2020 Aug 20;182(4):1027-1043.e17. doi: 10.1016/j.cell.2020.07.025. PubMed 32822567.
Backbone
  Vector backbone: pD649
  Backbone size w/o insert (bp): 6106
  Vector type: Mammalian Expression
Growth in bacteria
  Bacterial resistance: Ampicillin, 100 μg/mL
  Growth temperature: 37°C
  Growth strain: DH5alpha
  Copy number: High Copy
Gene/Insert
  Gene/Insert name: CEACAM7 (alt name: CEAM7)
  Species: H. sapiens (human)
  Insert size (bp): 612
  Mutation: Fc region of human IgG contains D265A and P329A mutations (DAPA)
  Entrez Gene: CEACAM7 (a.k.a. CGM2)
  Promoter: CMV/SP6
  Tag / fusion protein: Fc(DAPA)-AviTag-6xHis (C terminal on backbone)
  Cloning method: Restriction Enzyme; 5′ cloning site GCGGCCGC (not destroyed); 3′ cloning site GGCGCGCC (not destroyed)
  Sequencing primers: 5′ ATTTAGGTGACACTATAG; 3′ CACGTACCAGTTGAACTTCACC
Resource information
  A portion of this plasmid was derived from a plasmid made by: synthesis by ThermoFisher
Terms and licenses: Academic/Nonprofit Terms; Industry Terms: Not Available to Industry
Depositor comments: Some plasmids in this collection may have an IS4-like element ISVsa5 family transposase upstream of the CMV promoter.
How to cite: pD649-HAsp-CEACAM7-Fc(DAPA)-AviTag-6xHis was a gift from Chris Garcia (Addgene plasmid # 156614 ; http://n2t.net/addgene:156614 ; RRID:Addgene_156614)
