>Addgene plasmid #156614 | pD649-HAsp-CEACAM7-Fc(DAPA)-AviTag-6xHis | depositor partial sequence | sequence record 302338 | insert (extracellular domain)
ACAAATATCGACGTGGTGCCCTTTAACGTGGCCGAGGGAAAAGAGGTGCTGCTGGTCGTCCACAACGAGA
GCCAGAACCTGTACGGCTACAACTGGTACAAGGGCGAGAGAGTGCACGCCAACTACCGGATCATCGGCTA
CGTGAAGAACATCAGCCAAGAGAACGCCCCTGGACCTGCTCACAACGGCAGAGAGACAATCTACCCTAAC
GGCACCCTGCTGATCCAGAACGTGACACACAACGACGCCGGCTTCTACACCCTGCACGTGATCAAAGAGA
ACCTGGTCAACGAGGAAGTGACCCGGCAGTTCTACGTGTTCAGCGAGCCTCCTAAGCCTAGCATCACCAG
CAACAACTTCAACCCCGTGGAAAACAAGGACATCGTGGTGCTGACCTGCCAGCCTGAGACACAGAACACC
ACCTACCTTTGGTGGGTCAACAACCAGAGCCTGCTGGTGTCTCCTAGACTGCTGCTGAGCACCGACAACA
GAACACTGGTCCTGCTGAGCGCCACCAAGAACGATATCGGCCCCTACGAGTGCGAGATCCAGAATCCAGT
GGGCGCCAGCAGATCCGATCCTGTGACACTGAACGTCCGCTACGAGAGCGTT
